>Addgene plasmid #54907 | mApple-Golgi-7 | depositor partial sequence | sequence record 85297 | insert sequence
GAGCTGGTTTAGTGAACCGTCAGATCCGCTAGCATGAGGCTTCGGGAGCCGCTCCTGAGCGGCAGCGCCG
CGATGCCAGGCGCGTCCCTACAGCGGGCCTGCCGCCTGCTCGTGGCCGTCTGCGCTCTGCACCTTGGCGT
CACCCTCGTTTACTACCTGGCTGGCCGCGACCTGAGCCGCCTGCCCCAACTGGTCGGAGTCTCCACACCG
CTGCAGGGCGGCTCGAACAGTGCCGCCGCCATCGGGCAGTCCTCCGGGGAGCTCCGGACCGGAGGGGCCA
AGGATCCACCGGTCGCCACCATGGTGAGCAAGGGCGAGGAGAATAACATGGCCATCATCAAGGAGTTCAT
GCGCTTCAAGGTGCACATGGAGGGCTCCGTGAACGGCCACGAGTTCGAGATCGAGGGCGAGGGCGAGGGC
CGCCCCTACGAGGCCTTTCAGACCGCTAAGCTGAAGGTGACCAAGGGTGGCCCCCTGCCCTTCGCCTGGG
ACATCCTGTCCCCTCAGTTCATGTACGGCTCCAAGGTCTACATTAAGCACCCAGCCGACATCCCCGACTA
CTTCAAGCTGTCCTTCCCCGAGGGCTTCAGGTGGGAGCGCGTGATGAACTTCGAGGACGGCGGCATTATT
CACGTTAACCAGGACTCCTCCCTGCAGGACGGCGTGTTCATCTACAAGGTGAAGCTGCGCGGCACCAACT
TCCCCTCCGACGGCCCCGTAATGCAGAAGAAGACCATGGGCTGGGAGGCCTCCGAGGAGCGGATGTACCC
CGAGGACGGCGCCCTGAAGAGCGAGATCAAGAAGAGGCTGAAGCTGAAGGACGGCGGCCACTACGCCGCC
GAGGTCAAGACCACCTACAAGGCCAAGAAGCCCGTGCAGCTGCCCGGCGCCTACATCGTCGACATCAAGT
TGGACATCGTGTCCCACAACGAGGACTACACCATCGTGGAACAGTACGAACGCGCCGAGGGCCGCCACTC
CACCGGCGGCATGGACGAGCTGTACAAGTAAGCGGCCGCGACTCTAGATCATA
