>Addgene plasmid #54907 | mApple-Golgi-7 | addgene partial sequence | sequence record 96088 | C-ter-GFP 5'-CTCCTCGCCCTTGCTCAC-3'
CCGGAGGACTGCCCGATGGCGGCGGCACTGTTCGAGCCGCCCTGCAGCGGTGTGGAGACTCCGACCAGTT
GGGGCAGGCGGCTCAGGTCGCGGCCAGCCAGGTAGTAAACGAGGGTGACGCCAAGGTGCAGAGCGCAGAC
GGCCACGAGCAGGCGGCAGGCCCGCTGTAGGGACGCGCCTGGCATCGCGGCGCTGCCGCTCAGGAGCGGC
TCCCGAAGCCTCATGCTAGCGGATCTGACGGTTCACTAAACCAGCTCTGCTTATATAGACCTCCCACCGT
ACACGCCTACCGCCCATTTGCGTCAATGGGGCGGAGTTGTTACGACATTTTGGAAAGTCCCGTTGATTTT
GGTGCCAAAACAAACTCCCATTGACGTCAATGGGGTGGAGACTTGGAAATCCCCGTGAGTCAAACCGCTA
TCCACGCCCATTGATGTACTGCCAAAACCGCATCACCATGGTAATAGCGATGACTAATACGTAGATGTAC
TGCCAAGTAGGAAAGTCCCATAAGGTCATGTACTGGGCATAATGCCAGGCGGGCCATTTACCGTCATTGA
CGTCAATAGGGGGCGTACTTGGCATATGATACACTTGATGTACTGCCAAGTGGGCAGTTTACCGTAAATA
CTCCACCCATTGACGTCAATGGAAAGTCCCTATTGGCGTTACTATGGGAACATACGTCATTATTGACGTC
AATGGGCGGGGGTCGTTGGGCGGTCAGCCAGGCGGGCCATTTACCGTAAGTTATGTAACGCGGAACTCCA
TATATGGGCTATGAACTAATGACCCCGTAATTGATTACTATTAATAACTAATGCATGGCGGTAATACGGT
TATCCACAGAATCAG
