[The description below was written by a language model from this plasmid's Addgene catalogue record.]
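Description:
mApple-Golgi-7 is a mammalian expression plasmid that produces a red fluorescent marker for the Golgi complex. It is built on an mApple backbone of about 4.75 kb (excluding the insert), is maintained at high copy number in E. coli under kanamycin selection, and carries a neomycin resistance marker so that transfected mammalian cells can be selected with G418. No feature table accompanies the record, so the replication origins and the promoters driving the resistance markers are not stated. The listed 3′ sequencing primer suggests that an SV40 polyadenylation signal lies downstream of the expression cassette.

The insert encodes amino acids 1–82 of human B4GALT1 (beta-1,4-galactosyltransferase 1), expressed from the CMV promoter and fused at its C terminus to mApple, which is supplied by the backbone. The N-terminal portion of this type II membrane glycosyltransferase is commonly used as a Golgi-targeting sequence, because it is generally understood to contain the short cytoplasmic tail, the transmembrane signal-anchor and part of the stem region that retain the enzyme in the Golgi. Attached to a fluorescent protein, this fragment directs the reporter to the Golgi without the enzyme's catalytic domain. The "7" in the name may refer to the linker between the targeting sequence and the fluorophore, but the record does not explain it.

mApple is a monomeric red-orange fluorescent protein, recorded here with excitation at 568 nm and emission at 592 nm. The construct is used as an organelle localization marker for fluorescence microscopy, for example to visualise Golgi morphology and dynamics in transiently or stably transfected cells, or as a red counter-label alongside green or other spectrally distinct fusions in colocalization experiments.
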