Addgene plasmid #54907: mApple-Golgi-7
Purpose: Localization: Golgi Complex, Excitation: 568, Emission: 592
Depositing lab: Michael Davidson.
Backbone
  Vector backbone: mApple
  Backbone size w/o insert (bp): 4750
  Vector type: Mammalian Expression
  Selectable markers: Neomycin (select with G418)
Growth in bacteria
  Bacterial resistance: Kanamycin, 50 μg/mL
  Growth temperature: 37°C
  Growth strain: DH5alpha
  Copy number: High Copy
Gene/Insert
  Gene/Insert name: Golgi (alt name: NM_001497.3)
  Species: H. sapiens (human)
  Mutation: aa 1-82 of NM_001497.3
  Entrez Gene: B4GALT1 (a.k.a. B4GAL-T1, CDG2D, CLDLFIB, GGTB2, GT1, GTB, beta4Gal-T1)
  Promoter: CMV
  Tag / fusion protein: mApple (C terminal on backbone)
  Cloning method: Unknown
  Sequencing primers: 5′ CMV-F; 3′ SV40pA-R
Terms and licenses: Academic/Nonprofit Terms; Industry Terms: Not Available to Industry
Depositor comments: . Excitation = 568; Emission = 592
How to cite: mApple-Golgi-7 was a gift from Michael Davidson (Addgene plasmid # 54907 ; http://n2t.net/addgene:54907 ; RRID:Addgene_54907)
